Addgene plasmid #173169: pMXS-IRES-Blast HA-GPAT4-ΔNs5
Purpose: Retroviral vector to express sgRNA resistant HA tagged human GPAT4 with mutation in CHP1 binding site
Depositing lab: Kivanc Birsoy. Depositing organization: Rockefeller University. Publication: CHP1 Regulates Compartmentalized Glycerolipid Synthesis by Activating GPAT4. Zhu XG, Nicholson Puthenveedu S, Shen Y, La K, Ozlu C, Wang T, Klompstra D, Gultekin Y, Chi J, Fidelin J, Peng T, Molina H, Hang HC, Min W, Birsoy K. Mol Cell. 2019 Apr 4;74(1):45-58.e7. doi: 10.1016/j.molcel.2019.01.037. Epub 2019 Mar 4. PubMed 30846317.
Backbone
  Vector backbone: pMXS-IRES-Blast
  Backbone manufacturer: Cell Biolabs
  Backbone size w/o insert (bp): 5600
  Total vector size (bp): 7100
  Vector type: Retroviral
  Selectable markers: Blasticidin
Growth in bacteria
  Bacterial resistance: Ampicillin, 100 μg/mL
  Growth temperature: 37°C
  Growth strain: NEB Stable
  Copy number: High Copy
Gene/Insert
  Gene/Insert name: Glycerol-3-Phosphate Acyltransferase 4
  Species: H. sapiens (human)
  Insert size (bp): 1500
  Mutation: Synonymous mutations at sgRNA sites, amino acids 113-119 deleted
  Entrez Gene: GPAT4 (a.k.a. 1-AGPAT 6, AGPAT6, LPAAT-zeta, LPAATZ, TSARG7)
  Promoter: MMLV
  Tag / fusion protein: HA (C terminal on insert)
  Cloning method: Gibson Cloning
  Sequencing primers: 5′ GTAGACGGCATCGCAGCTTGGATA; 3′ CCTCACATTGCAAAAGACGGC
Terms and licenses: Academic/Nonprofit Terms; Industry Terms: Not Available to Industry
How to cite: pMXS-IRES-Blast HA-GPAT4-ΔNs5 was a gift from Kivanc Birsoy (Addgene plasmid # 173169 ; http://n2t.net/addgene:173169 ; RRID:Addgene_173169)
