[The description below was written by a language model from this plasmid's Addgene catalogue record and pLannotate feature annotations shown in this document.]
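Description:
pMXS-IRES-Blast HA-GPAT4-ΔNs5 is a Moloney murine leukemia virus (MMLV)-based retroviral expression vector built on the pMXS-IRES-Blast backbone, with a catalogued size of about 7.1 kb (the sequenced record is 6,990 nt). In bacteria it is maintained through a high-copy ColE1/pUC-type origin and selected with ampicillin via the β-lactamase gene and its own promoter. The viral portion comprises a 5′ MMLV LTR, the Ψ packaging signal, a truncated gag lacking its start codon, and a pol fragment carrying the splice acceptor. Together these allow the transcript to be packaged into retroviral particles when viral proteins are supplied in trans by packaging cells. A 3′ LTR closes the proviral unit; the annotation software labels a short stretch of it as a ΔU3 fragment, but the adjoining sequence is annotated as an ordinary MMLV LTR.

The payload is human glycerol-3-phosphate acyltransferase 4 (GPAT4, also called AGPAT6), transcribed from the MMLV LTR promoter. The coding sequence carries synonymous changes at sgRNA target sites, so it escapes Cas9 cutting, and a deletion of amino acids 113–119 that disrupts the CHP1 binding site. An HA epitope is recorded as C-terminal, which agrees with the HA fragment annotated just downstream of the GPAT4 reading frame, despite the "HA-GPAT4" order in the name. An EMCV IRES follows and drives translation of blasticidin S deaminase from the same transcript, linking blasticidin resistance to transgene expression in transduced cells. The construct is suited to stable re-expression of a CHP1-binding-deficient GPAT4 in cells whose endogenous gene has been targeted by CRISPR, for example to test whether the CHP1 interaction is needed for GPAT4 function in glycerolipid synthesis.
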