Features (pLannotate 1.2.2; 15 found; start..end, strand, type, name):
     22..615     +  LTR            LTR: long terminal repeat from Moloney murine leukemia virus
    678..877     +  misc_feature   MMLV Ψ: packaging signal of Moloney murine leukemia virus (MMLV)
    929..1017    +  misc_feature   MESV Ψ (fragment): packaging signal of murine embryonic stem cell virus
   1094..1510    +  CDS            gag (truncated): truncated Moloney murine leukemia virus (MMLV) gag gene lacking the start codon
   1520..1894    +  misc_feature   pol region: Moloney murine leukemia virus (MMLV) pol region containing the splice acceptor site
   1923..3269    +  CDS            GPAT4: GPAT4_HUMAN - Also known as AGPAT6 From Homo sapiens (Human).
   3288..3315    +  CDS            3xHA (fragment): three tandem HA epitope tags
   3453..3915    +  misc_feature   IRES: internal ribosome entry site (IRES) of the encephalomyocarditis virus (EMCV)
   3935..4324    +  CDS            BSD: blasticidin S deaminase; Aspergillus terreus BSD; confers resistance to blasticidin
   4373..4494    +  LTR            3' LTR (ΔU3) (fragment): self-inactivating 3' long terminal repeat (LTR) from Moloney murine leukemia virus
   4495..4964    +  LTR            LTR: long terminal repeat from Moloney murine leukemia virus
   5030..5082    -  CDS            lacI (fragment): lac repressor; lacI; The lac repressor binds to the lac operator to inhibit transcription in E. coli. This inhibition can be relieved by adding lactose or isopropyl-β-D-thiogalactopyranoside (IPTG).
   5265..5853    -  rep_origin     ori: high-copy-number ColE1/pMB1/pBR322/pUC origin of replication
   6017..6877    -  CDS            AmpR: β-lactamase; bla; confers resistance to ampicillin, carbenicillin, and related antibiotics
   6878..6982    -  promoter       AmpR promoter: bla
>Addgene plasmid #173169 | pMXS-IRES-Blast HA-GPAT4-ΔNs5 | addgene full sequence | sequence record 341378 | Addgene NGS Result
CCCGAAAAGTGCCACCTGCATAATGAAAGACCCCACCTGTAGGTTTGGCAAGCTAGCTTAAGTAACGCCA
TTTTGCAAGGCATGGAAAAATACATAACTGAGAATAGAAAAGTTCAGATCAAGGTCAGGAACAGATGGAA
CAGCTGAATATGGGCCAAACAGGATATCTGTGGTAAGCAGTTCCTGCCCCGGCTCAGGGCCAAGAACAGA
TGGAACAGCTGAATATGGGCCAAACAGGATATCTGTGGTAAGCAGTTCCTGCCCCGGCTCAGGGCCAAGA
ACAGATGGTCCCCAGATGCGGTCCAGCCCTCAGCAGTTTCTAGAGAACCATCAGATGTTTCCAGGGTGCC
CCAAGGACCTGAAATGACCCTGTGCCTTATTTGAACTAACCAATCAGTTCGCTTCTCGCTTCTGTTCGCG
CGCTTCTGCTCCCCGAGCTCAATAAAAGAGCCCACAACCCCTCACTCGGCGCGCCAGTCCTCCGATTGAC
TGAGTCGCCCGGGTACCCGTGTATCCAATAAACCCTCTTGCAGTTGCATCCGACTTGTGGTCTCGCTGTT
CCTTGGGAGGGTCTCCTCTGAGTGATTGACTACCCGTCAGCGGGGGTCTTTCATTTGGGGGCTCGTCCGG
GATCGGGAGACCCCTGCCCAGGGACCACCGACCCACCACCGGGAGGTAAGCTGGCCAGCAACTTATCTGT
GTCTGTCCGATTGTCTAGTGTCTATGACTGATTTTATGCGCCTGCGTCGGTACTAGTTAGCTAACTAGCT
CTGTATCTGGCGGACCCGTGGTGGAACTGACGAGTTCGGAACACCCGGCCGCAACCCTGGGAGACGTCCC
AGGGACTTCGGGGGCCGTTTTTGTGGCCCGACCTGAGTCCAAAAATCCCGATCGTTTTGGACTCTTTGGT
GCACCCCCCTAATAGGAGGGATATGTGGTTCTGGTAGGAGACGAGAACCTAAAACAGTTCCCGCCTCCGT
CTGAATTTTTGCTTTCGGTTTGGGACCGAAGCCGCGCCGCGCGTCTTGTCTGCTGCAGCATCGTTCTGTG
TTGTCTCTGTCTGACTGTGTTTCTGTATTTGTCTGAAAATTAGGGCCAGACTGTTACCACTCCCTTAAGT
TTGACCTTAGGTCACTGGAAAGATGTCGAGCGGATCGCTCACAACCAGTCGGTAGATGTCAAGAAGAGAC
GTTGGGTTACCTTCTGCTCTGCAGAATGGCCAACCTTTAACGTCGGATGGCCGCGAGACGGCACCTTTAA
CCGAGACCTCATCACCCAGGTTAAGATCAAGGTCTTTTCACCTGGCCCGCATGGACACCCAGACCAGGTC
CCCTACATCGTGACCTGGGAAGCCTTGGCTTTTGACCCCCCTCCCTGGGTCAAGCCCTTTGTACACCCTA
AGCCTCCGCCTCCTCTTCCTCCATCCGCCCCGTCTCTCCCCCTTGAACCTCCTCGTTCGACCCCGCCTCG
ATCCTCCCTTTATCCAGCCCTCACTCCTTCTCTAGGCGCCCCCATATGGCCATATGAGATCTTATATGGG
GCACCCCCGCCCCTTGTAAACTTCCCTGACCCTGACATGACAAGAGTTACTAACAGCCCCTCTCTCCAAG
CTCACTTACAGGCTCTCTACTTAGTCCAGCACGAAGTCTGGAGACCTCTGGCGGCAGCCTACCAAGAACA
ACTGGACCGACCGGTGGTACCTCACCCTTACCGAGTCGGCGACACAGTGTGGGTCCGCCGACACCAGACT
AAGAACCTAGAACCTCGCTGGAAAGGACCTTACACAGTCCTGCTGACCACCCCCACCGCCCTCAAAGTAG
ACGGCATCGCAGCTTGGATACACGCCGCCCACGTGAAGGCTGCCGACCCCGGGGGTGGACCATCCTCTAG
ACTGCCGGATCTAGCTAGTTAATTAAGCCACCATGTTCCTGTTGCTGCCTTTTGATAGCCTGATTGTCAA
CCTTCTGGGCATCTCCCTGACTGTCCTCTTCACCCTCCTTCTCGTTTTCATCATAGTGCCAGCCATTTTT
GGAGTCTCCTTTGGTATCCGCAAACTCTACATGAAAAGTCTGTTAAAAATCTTTGCGTGGGCTACCTTGA
GAATGGAGCGAGGAGCCAAGGAGAAGAACCACCAGCTTTACAAGCCCTACACCAACGGAATCATTGCAAA
GGATCCCACTTCACTAGAAGAAGAGATCAAAGAGATTCGTCGAAGTGGTAGTAGTAAGGCTCTGGACAAC
ACTCCAGAGTTCGAGCTCCGGAAAGGAATGGAGACCATTATGGATGATGAGGTGACAAAGAGATTCTCAG
CAGAAGAACTGGAGTCCTGGAACCTGCTGAGCAGAACCAATTATAACTTCCAGTACATCAGCCTTCGGCT
CACGGTCCTGTGGGGGTTAGGAGTGCTGATTCGGTACTGCTTTCTGCTGCCGCTCAGGATAGCACTGGCT
TTCACAGGGATTAGCCTTCTTGTTGTTGGAACCACGGTTGTTGGATACTTGCCAAATGGGAGGTTTAAGG
AGTTCATGAGTAAACATGTTCACTTAATGTGTTACCGGATCTGCGTGCGAGCGCTGACAGCCATCATCAC
CTACCATGACAGGGAAAACAGACCAAGAAATGGTGGCATCTGTGTGGCCAATCATACCTCACCGATCGAT
GTGATCATCTTGGCCAGCGATGGCTATTATGCCATGGTGGGTCAAGTGCACGGGGGACTCATGGGTGTGA
TTCAGAGAGCAATGGTTAAAGCATGTCCCCATGTCTGGTTTGAGCGCTCGGAAGTGAAGGATCGCCACCT
GGTGGCTAAGAGACTGACTGAACATGTGCAAGATAAAAGCAAGCTGCCTATCCTCATCTTCCCAGAAGGA
ACCTGCATCAATAATACATCGGTGATGATGTTCAAAAAGGGAAGTTTTGAAATTGGAGCCACAGTTTACC
CTGTTGCTATCAAGTATGACCCTCAATTTGGCGATGCCTTCTGGAACAGCAGCAAATACGGGATGGTGAC
GTACCTGCTGCGAATGATGACCAGCTGGGCCATTGTCTGCAGCGTGTGGTACCTGCCTCCCATGACTAGA
GAGGCAGATGAAGATGCTGTCCAGTTTGCGAATAGGGTGAAATCTGCCATTGCCAGGCAGGGAGGACTTG
TGGACCTGCTGTGGGATGGGGGCCTGAAGAGGGAGAAGGTGAAGGACACGTTCAAGGAGGAGCAGCAGAA
GCTGTACAGCAAGATGATCGTGGGGAACCACAAGGACAGGAGCCGCTCCGGAGGTTCAGGTGGATCATAC
CCATACGATGTTCCAGATTACGCTTGAGCTACGTAAATTCCGCCCCCCCCCCCCCTCTCCCTCCCCCCCC
CCTAACGTTACTGGCCGAAGCCGCTTGGAATAAGGCCGGTGTGCGTTTGTCTATATGTTATTTTCCACCA
TATTGCCGTCTTTTGGCAATGTGAGGGCCCGGAAACCTGGCCCTGTCTTCTTGACGAGCATTCCTAGGGG
TCTTTCCCCTCTCGCCAAAGGAATGCAAGGTCTGTTGAATGTCGTGAAGGAAGCAGTTCCTCTGGAAGCT
TCTTGAAGACAAACAACGTCTGTAGCGACCCTTTGCAGGCAGCGGAACCCCCCACCTGGCGACAGGTGCC
TCTGCGGCCAAAAGCCACGTGTATAAGATACACCTGCAAAGGCGGCACAACCCCAGTGCCACGTTGTGAG
TTGGATAGTTGTGGAAAGAGTCAAATGGCTCTCCTCAAGCGTATTCAACAAGGGGCTGAAGGATGCCCAG
AAGGTACCCCATTGTATGGGATCTGATCTGGGGCCTCGGTGCACATGCTTTACATGTGTTTAGTCGAGGT
TAAAAAAACGTCTAGGCCCCCCGAACCACGGGGACGTGGTTTTCCTTTGAAAAACACGATGATAATATGG
CCACAACCATGGTTCCTTTGTCTCAAGAAGAATCCACCCTCATTGAAAGAGCAACGGCTACAATCAACAG
CATCCCCATCTCTGAAGACTACAGCGTCGCCAGCGCAGCTCTCTCTAGCGACGGCCGCATCTTCACTGGT
GTCAATGTATATCATTTTACTGGGGGACCTTGTGCAGAACTCGTGGTGCTGGGCACTGCTGCTGCTGCGG
CAGCTGGCAACCTGACTTGTATCGTCGCGATCGGAAATGAGAACAGGGGCATCTTGAGCCCCTGCGGACG
GTGCCGACAGGTGCTTCTCGATCTGCATCCTGGGATCAAAGCCATAGTGAAGGACAGTGATGGACAGCCG
ACGGCAGTTGGGATTCGTGAATTGCTGCCCTCTGGTTATGTGTGGGAGGGCTAAGTCGACGATAAAATAA
AAGATTTTATTTAGTCTCCAGAAAAAGGGGGGAATGAAAGACCCCACCTGTAGGTTTGGCAAGCTAGCTT
AAGTAACGCCATTTTGCAAGGCATGGAAAAATACATAACTGAGAATAGAGAAGTTCAGATCAAGGTCAGG
AACAGATGGAACAGCTGAATATGGGCCAAACAGGATATCTGTGGTAAGCAGTTCCTGCCCCGGCTCAGGG
CCAAGAACAGATGGAACAGCTGAATATGGGCCAAACAGGATATCTGTGGTAAGCAGTTCCTGCCCCGGCT
CAGGGCCAAGAACAGATGGTCCCCAGATGCGGTCCAGCCCTCAGCAGTTTCTAGAGAACCATCAGATGTT
TCCAGGGTGCCCCAAGGACCTGAAATGACCCTGTGCCTTATTTGAACTAACCAATCAGTTCGCTTCTCGC
TTCTGTTCGCGCGCTTCTGCTCCCCGAGCTCAATAAAAGAGCCCACAACCCCTCACTCGGGGCGCCAGTC
CTCCGATTGACTGAGTCGCCCGGGTACCCGTGTATCCAATAAACCCTCTTGCAGTTGCATCCGACTTGTG
GTCTCGCTGTTCCTTGGGAGGGTCTCCTCTGAGTGATTGACTACCCGTCAGCGGGGGTCTTTCACATGCA
GCATGTATCAAAATTAATTTGGTTTTTTTTCTTAAGTATTTACATTAAATGGCCATAGTTGCATTAATGA
ATCGGCCAACGCGCGGGGAGAGGCGGTTTGCGTATTGGGCGCTCTTCCGCTTCCTCGCTCACTGACTCGC
TGCGCTCGGTCGTTCGGCTGCGGCGAGCGGTATCAGCTCACTCAAAGGCGGTAATACGGTTATCCACAGA
ATCAGGGGATAACGCAGGAAAGAACATGTGAGCAAAAGGCCAGCAAAAGGCCAGGAACCGTAAAAAGGCC
GCGTTGCTGGCGTTTTTCCATAGGCTCCGCCCCCCTGACGAGCATCACAAAAATCGACGCTCAAGTCAGA
GGTGGCGAAACCCGACAGGACTATAAAGATACCAGGCGTTTCCCCCTGGAAGCTCCCTCGTGCGCTCTCC
TGTTCCGACCCTGCCGCTTACCGGATACCTGTCCGCCTTTCTCCCTTCGGGAAGCGTGGCGCTTTCTCAT
AGCTCACGCTGTAGGTATCTCAGTTCGGTGTAGGTCGTTCGCTCCAAGCTGGGCTGTGTGCACGAACCCC
CCGTTCAGCCCGACCGCTGCGCCTTATCCGGTAACTATCGTCTTGAGTCCAACCCGGTAAGACACGACTT
ATCGCCACTGGCAGCAGCCACTGGTAACAGGATTAGCAGAGCGAGGTATGTAGGCGGTGCTACAGAGTTC
TTGAAGTGGTGGCCTAACTACGGCTACACTAGAAGAACAGTATTTGGTATCTGCGCTCTGCTGAAGCCAG
TTACCTTCGGAAAAAGAGTTGGTAGCTCTTGATCCGGCAAACAAACCACCGCTGGTAGCGGTGGTTTTTT
TGTTTGCAAGCAGCAGATTACGCGCAGAAAAAAAGGATCTCAAGAAGATCCTTTGATCTTTTCTACGGGG
TCTGACGCTCAGTGGAACGAAAACTCACGTTAAGGGATTTTGGTCATGAGATTATCAAAAAGGATCTTCA
CCTAGATCCTTTTGCGGCCGGCCGCAAATCAATCTAAAGTATATATGAGTAAACTTGGTCTGACAGTTAC
CAATGCTTAATCAGTGAGGCACCTATCTCAGCGATCTGTCTATTTCGTTCATCCATAGTTGCCTGACTCC
CCGTCGTGTAGATAACTACGATACGGGAGGGCTTACCATCTGGCCCCAGTGCTGCAATGATACCGCGAGA
CCCACGCTCACCGGCTCCAGATTTATCAGCAATAAACCAGCCAGCCGGAAGGGCCGAGCGCAGAAGTGGT
CCTGCAACTTTATCCGCCTCCATCCAGTCTATTAATTGTTGCCGGGAAGCTAGAGTAAGTAGTTCGCCAG
TTAATAGTTTGCGCAACGTTGTTGCCATTGCTACAGGCATCGTGGTGTCACGCTCGTCGTTTGGTATGGC
TTCATTCAGCTCCGGTTCCCAACGATCAAGGCGAGTTACATGATCCCCCATGTTGTGCAAAAAAGCGGTT
AGCTCCTTCGGTCCTCCGATCGTTGTCAGAAGTAAGTTGGCCGCAGTGTTATCACTCATGGTTATGGCAG
CACTGCATAATTCTCTTACTGTCATGCCATCCGTAAGATGCTTTTCTGTGACTGGTGAGTACTCAACCAA
GTCATTCTGAGAATAGTGTATGCGGCGACCGAGTTGCTCTTGCCCGGCGTCAATACGGGATAATACCGCG
CCACATAGCAGAACTTTAAAAGTGCTCATCATTGGAAAACGTTCTTCGGGGCGAAAACTCTCAAGGATCT
TACCGCTGTTGAGATCCAGTTCGATGTAACCCACTCGTGCACCCAACTGATCTTCAGCATCTTTTACTTT
CACCAGCGTTTCTGGGTGAGCAAAAACAGGAAGGCAAAATGCCGCAAAAAAGGGAATAAGGGCGACACGG
AAATGTTGAATACTCATACTCTTCCTTTTTCAATATTATTGAAGCATTTATCAGGGTTATTGTCTCATGA
GCGGATACATATTTGAATGTATTTAGAAAAATAAACAAATAGGGGTTCCGCGCACATTTC
