>Addgene plasmid #173169 | pMXS-IRES-Blast HA-GPAT4-ΔNs5 | depositor partial sequence | sequence record 336068 | pMXS-IRES-Blast HA-GPAT4-ΔNs5 sequence 1442 bps
GCCGGATCTAGCTAGTTAATTAAGCCACCATGTTCCTGTTGCTGCCTTTTGATAGCCTGATTGTCAACCT
TCTGGGCATCTCCCTGACTGTCCTCTTCACCCTCCTTCTCGTTTTCATCATAGTGCCAGCCATTTTTGGA
GTCTCCTTTGGTATCCGCAAACTCTACATGAAAAGTCTGTTAAAAATCTTTGCGTGGGCTACCTTGAGAA
TGGAGCGAGGAGCCAAGGAGAAGAACCACCAGCTTTACAAGCCCTACACCAACGGAATCATTGCAAAGGA
TCCCACTTCACTAGAAGAAGAGATCAAAGAGATTCGTCGAAGTGGTAGTAGTAAGGCTCTGGACAACACT
CCAGAGTTCGAGCTCCGGAAAGGAATGGAGACCATTATGGATGATGAGGTGACAAAGAGATTCTCAGCAG
AAGAACTGGAGTCCTGGAACCTGCTGAGCAGAACCAATTATAACTTCCAGTACATCAGCCTTCGGCTCAC
GGTCCTGTGGGGGTTAGGAGTGCTGATTCGGTACTGCTTTCTGCTGCCGCTCAGGATAGCACTGGCTTTC
ACAGGGATTAGCCTTCTTGTTGTTGGAACCACGGTTGTTGGATACTTGCCAAATGGGAGGTTTAAGGAGT
TCATGAGTAAACATGTTCACTTAATGTGTTACCGGATCTGCGTGCGAGCGCTGACAGCCATCATCACCTA
CCATGACAGGGAAAACAGACCAAGAAATGGTGGCATCTGTGTGGCCAATCATACCTCACCGATCGATGTG
ATCATCTTGGCCAGCGATGGCTATTATGCCATGGTGGGTCAAGTGCACGGGGGACTCATGGGTGTGATTC
AGAGAGCAATGGTTAAAGCATGTCCCCATGTCTGGTTTGAGCGCTCGGAAGTGAAGGATCGCCACCTGGT
GGCTAAGAGACTGACTGAACATGTGCAAGATAAAAGCAAGCTGCCTATCCTCATCTTCCCAGAAGGAACC
TGCATCAATAATACATCGGTGATGATGTTCAAAAAGGGAAGTTTTGAAATTGGAGCCACAGTTTACCCTG
TTGCTATCAAGTATGACCCTCAATTTGGCGATGCCTTCTGGAACAGCAGCAAATACGGGATGGTGACGTA
CCTGCTGCGAATGATGACCAGCTGGGCCATTGTCTGCAGCGTGTGGTACCTGCCTCCCATGACTAGAGAG
GCAGATGAAGATGCTGTCCAGTTTGCGAATAGGGTGAAATCTGCCATTGCCAGGCAGGGAGGACTTGTGG
ACCTGCTGTGGGATGGGGGCCTGAAGAGGGAGAAGGTGAAGGACACGTTCAAGGAGGAGCAGCAGAAGCT
GTACAGCAAGATGATCGTGGGGAACCACAAGGACAGGAGCCGCTCCGGAGGTTCAGGTGGATCATACCCA
TACGATGTTCCAGATTACGCTTGAGCTACGTAAATTCCGCCC
